>Addgene plasmid #58976 | SP6-VEE-GFP | addgene full sequence | sequence record 445055 | Addgene NGS Result
AAATCCCTTAACGTGAGTTTTCGTTCCACTGAGCGTCAGACCCCGTAGAAAAGATCAAAGGATCTTCTTG
AGATCCTTTTTTTCTGCGCGTAATCTGCTGCTTGCAAACAAAAAAACCACCGCTACCAGCGGTGGTTTGT
TTGCCGGATCAAGAGCTACCAACTCTTTTTCCGAAGGTAACTGGCTTCAGCAGAGCGCAGATACCAAATA
CTGTCCTTCTAGTGTAGCCGTAGTTAGGCCACCACTTCAAGAACTCTGTAGCACCGCCTACATACCTCGC
TCTGCTAATCCTGTTACCAGTGGCTGCTGCCAGTGGCGATAAGTCGTGTCTTACCGGGTTGGACTCAAGA
CGATAGTTACCGGATAAGGCGCAGCGGTCGGGCTGAACGGGGGGTTCGTGCACACAGCCCAGCTTGGAGC
GAACGACCTACACCGAACTGAGATACCTACAGCGTGAGCTATGAGAAAGCGCCACGCTTCCCGAAGGGAG
AAAGGCGGACAGGTATCCGGTAAGCGGCAGGGTCGGAACAGGAGAGCGCACGAGGGAGCTTCCAGGGGGA
AACGCCTGGTATCTTTATAGTCCTGTCGGGTTTCGCCACCTCTGACTTGAGCGTCGATTTTTGTGATGCT
CGTCAGGGGGGCGGAGCCTATGGAAAAACGCCAGCAACGCGAGCTCGATTTAGGTGACACTATAGATGGG
CGGCGCATGAGAGAAGCCCAGACCAATTACCTACCCAAAATGGAGAAAGTTCACGTTGACATCGAGGAAG
ACAGCCCATTCCTCAGAGCTTTGCAGCGGAGCTTCCCGCAGTTTGAGGTAGAAGCCAAGCAGGTCACTGA
TAATGACCATGCTAATGCCAGAGCGTTTTCGCATCTGGCTTCAAAACTGATCGAAACGGAGGTGGACCCA
TCCGACACGATCCTTGACATTGGAAGTGCGCCCGCCCGCAGAATGTATTCTAAGCACAAGTATCATTGTA
TCTGTCCGATGAGATGTGCGGAAGATCCGGACAGATTGTATAAGTATGCAACTAAGCTGAAGAAAAACTG
TAAGGAAATAACTGATAAGGAATTGGACAAGAAAATGAAGGAGCTGGCCGCCGTCATGAGCGACCCTGAC
CTGGAAACTGAGACTATGTGCCTCCACGACGACGAGTCGTGTCGCTACGAAGGGCAAGTCGCTGTTTACC
AGGATGTATACGCGGTTGACGGACCGACAAGTCTCTATCACCAAGCCAATAAGGGAGTTAGAGTCGCCTA
CTGGATAGGCTTTGACACCACCCCTTTTATGTTTAAGAACTTGGCTGGAGCATATCCATCATACTCTACC
AACTGGGCCGACGAAACCGTGTTAACGGCTCGTAACATAGGCCTATGCAGCTCTGACGTTATGGAGCGGT
CACGTAGAGGGATGTCCATTCTTAGAAAGAAGTATTTGAAACCATCCAACAATGTTCTATTCTCTGTTGG
CTCGACCATCTACCACGAGAAGAGGGACTTACTGAGGAGCTGGCACCTGCCGTCTGTATTTCACTTACGT
GGCAAGCAAAATTACACATGTCGGTGTGAGACTATAGTTAGTTGCGACGGGTACGTCGTTAAAAGAATAG
CTATCAGTCCAGGCCTGTATGGGAAGCCTTCAGGCTATGCTGCTACGATGCACCGCGAGGGATTCTTGTG
CTGCAAAGTGACAGACACATTGAACGGGGAGAGGGTCTCTTTTCCCGTGTGCACGTATGTGCCAGCTACA
TTGTGTGACCAAATGACTGGCATACTGGCAACAGATGTCAGTGCGGACGACGCGCAAAAACTGCTGGTTG
GGCTCAACCAGCGTATAGTCGTCAACGGTCGCACCCAGAGAAACACCAATACCATGAAAAATTACCTTTT
GCCCGTAGTGGCCCAGGCATTTGCTAGGTGGGCAAAGGAATATAAGGAAGATCAAGAAGATGAAAGGCCA
CTAGGACTACGAGATAGACAGTTAGTCATGGGGTGTTGTTGGGCTTTTAGAAGGCACAAGATAACATCTA
TTTATAAGCGCCCGGATACCCAAACCATCATCAAAGTGAACAGCGATTTCCACTCATTCGTGCTGCCCAG
GATAGGCAGTAACACATTGGAGATCGGGCTGAGAACAAGAATCAGGAAAATGTTAGAGGAGCACAAGGAG
CCGTCACCTCTCATTACCGCCGAGGACGTACAAGAAGCTAAGTGCGCAGCCGATGAGGCTAAGGAGGTGC
GTGAAGCCGAGGAGTTGCGCGCAGCTCTACCACCTTTGGCAGCTGATGTTGAGGAGCCCACTCTGGAGGC
AGACGTCGACTTGATGTTACAAGAGGCTGGGGCCGGCTCAGTGGAGACACCTCGTGGCTTGATAAAGGTT
ACCAGCTACGATGGCGAGGACAAGATCGGCTCTTACGCTGTGCTTTCTCCGCAGGCTGTACTCAAGAGTG
AAAAATTATCTTGCATCCACCCTCTCGCTGAACAAGTCATAGTGATAACACACTCTGGCCGAAAAGGGCG
TTATGCCGTGGAACCATACCATGGTAAAGTAGTGGTGCCAGAGGGACATGCAATACCCGTCCAGGACTTT
CAAGCTCTGAGTGAAAGTGCCACCATTGTGTACAACGAACGTGAGTTCGTAAACAGGTACCTGCACCATA
TTGCCACACATGGAGGAGCGCTGAACACTGATGAAGAATATTACAAAACTGTCAAGCCCAGCGAGCACGA
CGGCGAATACCTGTACGACATCGACAGGAAACAGTGCGTCAAGAAAGAACTAGTCACTGGGCTAGGGCTC
ACAGGCGAGCTGGTGGATCCTCCCTTCCATGAATTCGCCTACGAGAGTCTGAGAACACGACCAGCCGCTC
CTTACCAAGTACCAACCATAGGGGTGTATGGCGTGCCAGGATCAGGCAAGTCTGGCATCATTAAAAGCGC
AGTCACCAAAAAAGATCTAGTGGTGAGCGCCAAGAAAGAAAACTGTGCAGAAATTATAAGGGACGTCAAG
AAAATGAAAGGGCTGGACGTCAATGCCAGAACTGTGGACTCAGTGCTCTTGAATGGATGCAAACACCCCG
TAGAGACCCTGTATATTGACGAAGCTTTTGCTTGTCATGCAGGTACTCTCAGAGCGCTCATAGCCATTAT
AAGACCTAAAAAGGCAGTGCTCTGCGGGGATCCCAAACAGTGCGGTTTTTTTAACATGATGTGCCTGAAA
GTGCATTTTAACCACGAGATTTGCACACAAGTCTTCCACAAAAGCATCTCTCGCCGTTGCACTAAATCTG
TGACTTCGGTCGTCTCAACCTTGTTTTACGACAAAAAAATGAGAACGACGAATCCGAAAGAGACTAAGAT
TGTGATTGACACTACCGGCAGTACCAAACCTAAGCAGGACGATCTCATTCTCACTTGTTTCAGAGGGTGG
GTGAAGCAGTTGCAAATAGATTACAAAGGCAACGAAATAATGACGGCAGCTGCCTCTCAAGGGCTGACCC
GTAAAGGTGTGTATGCCGTTCGGTACAAGGTGAATGAAAATCCTCTGTACGCACCCACCTCAGAACATGT
GAACGTCCTACTGACCCGCACGGAGGACCGCATCGTGTGGAAAACACTAGCCGGCGACCCATGGATAAAA
ACACTGACTGCCAAGTACCCTGGGAATTTCACTGCCACGATAGAGGAGTGGCAAGCAGAGCATGATGCCA
TCATGAGGCACATCTTGGAGAGACCGGACCCTACCGACGTCTTCCAGAATAAGGCAAACGTGTGTTGGGC
CAAGGCTTTAGTGCCGGTGCTGAAGACCGCTGGCATAGACATGACCACTGAACAATGGAACACTGTGGAT
TATTTTGAAACGGACAAAGCTCACTCAGCAGAGATAGTATTGAACCAACTATGCGTGAGGTTCTTTGGAC
TCGATCTGGACTCCGGTCTATTTTCTGCACCCACTGTTCCGTTATCCATTAGGAATAATCACTGGGATAA
CTCCCCGTCGCCTAACATGTACGGGCTGAATAAAGAAGTGGTCCGTCAGCTCTCTCGCAGGTACCCACAA
CTGCCTCGGGCAGTTGCCACTGGAAGAGTCTATGACATGAACACTGGTACACTGCGCAATTATGATCCGC
GCATAAACCTAGTACCTGTAAACAGAAGACTGCCTCATGCTTTAGTCCTCCACCATAATGAACACCCACA
GAGTGACTTTTCTTCATTCGTCAGCAAATTGAAGGGCAGAACTGTCCTGGTGGTCGGGGAAAAGTTGTCC
GTCCCAGGCAAAATGGTTGACTGGTTGTCAGACCGGCCTGAGGCTACCTTCAGAGCTCGGCTGGATTTAG
GCATCCCAGGTGATGTGCCCAAATATGACATAATATTTGTTAATGTGAGGACCCCATATAAATACCATCA
CTATCAGCAGTGTGAAGACCATGCCATTAAGCTTAGCATGTTGACCAAGAAAGCTTGTCTGCATCTGAAT
CCCGGCGGAACCTGTGTCAGCATAGGTTATGGTTACGCTGACAGGGCCAGCGAAAGCATCATTGGTGCTA
TAGCGCGGCAGTTCAAGTTTTCCCGGGTATGCAAACCGAAATCCTCACTTGAAGAGACGGAAGTTCTGTT
TGTATTCATTGGGTACGATCGCAAGGCCCGTACGCACAATTCTTACAAGCTTTCATCAACCTTGACCAAC
ATTTATACAGGTTCCAGACTCCACGAAGCCGGATGTGCACCCTCATATCATGTGGTGCGAGGGGATATTG
CCACGGCCACCGAAGGAGTGATTATAAATGCTGCTAACAGCAAAGGACAACCTGGCGGAGGGGTGTGCGG
AGCGCTGTATAAGAAATTCCCGGAAAGCTTCGATTTACAGCCGATCGAAGTAGGAAAAGCGCGACTGGTC
AAAGGTGCAGCTAAACATATCATTCATGCCGTAGGACCAAACTTCAACAAAGTTTCGGAGGTTGAAGGTG
ACAAACAGTTGGCAGAGGCTTATGAGTCCATCGCTAAGATTGTCAACGATAACAATTACAAGTCAGTAGC
GATTCCACTGTTGTCCACCGGCATCTTTTCCGGGAACAAAGATCGACTAACCCAATCATTGAACCATTTG
CTGACAGCTTTAGACACCACTGATGCAGATGTAGCCATATACTGCAGGGACAAGAAATGGGAAATGACTC
TCAAGGAAGCAGTGGCTAGGAGAGAAGCAGTGGAGGAGATATGCATATCCGACGACTCTTCAGTGACAGA
ACCTGATGCAGAGCTGGTGAGGGTGCATCCGAAGAGTTCTTTGGCTGGAAGGAAGGGCTACAGCACAAGC
GATGGCAAAACTTTCTCATATTTGGAAGGGACCAAGTTTCACCAGGCGGCCAAGGATATAGCAGAAATTA
ATGCCATGTGGCCCGTTGCAACGGAGGCCAATGAGCAGGTATGCATGTATATCCTCGGAGAAAGCATGAG
CAGTATTAGGTCGAAATGCCCCGTCGAAGAGTCGGAAGCCTCCACACCACCTAGCACGCTGCCTTGCTTG
TGCATCCATGCCATGACTCCAGAAAGAGTACAGCGCCTAAAAGCCTCACGTCCAGAACAAATTACTGTGT
GCTCATCCTTTCCATTGCCGAAGTATAGAATCACTGGTGTGCAGAAGATCCAATGCTCCCAGCCTATATT
GTTCTCACCGAAAGTGCCTGCGTATATTCATCCAAGGAAGTATCTCGTGGAAACACCACCGGTAGACGAG
ACTCCGGAGCCATCGGCAGAGAACCAATCCACAGAGGGGACACCTGAACAACCACCACTTATAACCGAGG
ATGAGACCAGGACTAGAACGCCTGAGCCGATCATCATCGAAGAGGAAGAAGAGGATAGCATAAGTTTGCT
GTCAGATGGCCCGACCCACCAGGTGCTGCAAGTCGAGGCAGACATTCACGGGCCGCCCTCTGTATCTAGC
TCATCCTGGTCCATTCCTCATGCATCCGACTTTGATGTGGACAGTTTATCCATACTTGACACCCTGGAGG
GAGCTAGCGTGACCAGCGGGGCAACGTCAGCCGAGACTAACTCTTACTTCGCAAAGAGTATGGAGTTTCT
GGCGCGACCGGTGCCTGCGCCTCGAACAGTATTCAGGAACCCTCCACATCCCGCTCCGCGCACAAGAACA
CCGTCACTTGCACCCAGCAGGGCCTGCTCGAGAACCAGCCTAGTTTCCACCCCGCCAGGCGTGAATAGGG
TGATCACTAGAGAGGAGCTCGAGGCGCTTACCCCGTCACGCACTCCTAGCAGGTCGGTCTCGAGAACCAG
CCTGGTCTCCAACCCGCCAGGCGTAAATAGGGTGATTACAAGAGAGGAGTTTGAGGCGTTCGTAGCACAA
CAACAATGACGGTTTGATGCGGGTGCATACATCTTTTCCTCCGACACCGGTCAAGGGCATTTACAACAAA
AATCAGTAAGGCAAACGGTGCTATCCGAAGTGGTGTTGGAGAGGACCGAATTGGAGATTTCGTATGCCCC
GCGCCTCGACCAAGAAAAAGAAGAATTACTACGCAAGAAATTACAGTTAAATCCCACACCTGCTAACAGA
AGCAGATACCAGTCCAGGAAGGTGGAGAACATGAAAGCCATAACAGCTAGACGTATTCTGCAAGGCCTAG
GGCATTATTTGAAGGCAGAAGGAAAAGTGGAGTGCTACCGAACCCTGCATCCTGTTCCTTTGTATTCATC
TAGTGTGAACCGTGCCTTTTCAAGCCCCAAGGTCGCAGTGGAAGCCTGTAACGCCATGTTGAAAGAGAAC
TTTCCGACTGTGGCTTCTTACTGTATTATTCCAGAGTACGATGCCTATTTGGACATGGTTGACGGAGCTT
CATGCTGCTTAGACACTGCCAGTTTTTGCCCTGCAAAGCTGCGCAGCTTTCCAAAGAAACACTCCTATTT
GGAACCCACAATACGATCGGCAGTGCCTTCAGCGATCCAGAACACGCTCCAGAACGTCCTGGCAGCTGCC
ACAAAAAGAAATTGCAATGTCACGCAAATGAGAGAATTGCCCGTATTGGATTCGGCGGCCTTTAATGTGG
AATGCTTCAAGAAATATGCGTGTAATAATGAATATTGGGAAACGTTTAAAGAAAACCCCATCAGGCTTAC
TGAAGAAAACGTGGTAAATTACATTACCAAATTAAAAGGACCAAAAGCTGCTGCTCTTTTTGCGAAGACA
CATAATTTGAATATGTTGCAGGACATACCAATGGACAGGTTTGTAATGGACTTAAAGAGAGACGTGAAAG
TGACTCCAGGAACAAAACATACTGAAGAACGGCCCAAGGTACAGGTGATCCAGGCTGCCGATCCGCTAGC
AACAGCGTATCTGTGCGGAATCCACCGAGAGCTGGTTAGGAGATTAAATGCGGTCCTGCTTCCGAACATT
CATACACTGTTTGATATGTCGGCTGAAGACTTTGACGCTATTATAGCCGAGCACTTCCAGCCTGGGGATT
GTGTTCTGGAAACTGACATCGCGTCGTTTGATAAAAGTGAGGACGACGCCATGGCTCTGACCGCGTTAAT
GATTCTGGAAGACTTAGGTGTGGACGCAGAGCTGTTGACGCTGATTGAGGCGGCTTTCGGCGAAATTTCA
TCAATACATTTGCCCACTAAAACTAAATTTAAATTCGGAGCCATGATGAAATCTGGAATGTTCCTCACAC
TGTTTGTGAACACAGTCATTAACATTGTAATCGCAAGCAGAGTGTTGAGAGAACGGCTAACCGGATCACC
ATGTGCAGCATTCATTGGAGATGACAATATCGTGAAAGGAGTCAAATCGGACAAATTAATGGCAGACAGG
TGCGCCACCTGGTTGAATATGGAAGTCAAGATTATAGATGCTGTGGTGGGCGAGAAAGCGCCTTATTTCT
GTGGAGGGTTTATTTTGTGTGACTCCGTGACCGGCACAGCGTGCCGTGTGGCAGACCCCCTAAAAAGGCT
GTTTAAGCTTGGCAAACCTCTGGCAGCAGACGATGAACATGATGATGACAGGAGAAGGGCATTGCATGAA
GAGTCAACACGCTGGAACCGAGTGGGTATTCTTTCAGAGCTGTGCAAGGCAGTAGAATCAAGGTATGAAA
CCGTAGGAACTTCCATCATAGTTATGGCCATGACTACTCTAGCTAGCAGTGTTAAATCATTCAGCTACCT
GAGAGGGGCCCCTATAACTCTCTACGGCTAACCTGAATGGACTACGACATAGTCTAGTCCGCCAAGTCTA
GCATATGGGCGCGCCCTCAGCATCGATTCAATTCGCCACCATGGTGAGCAAGGGCGAGGAGCTGTTCACC
GGGGTGGTGCCCATCCTGGTCGAGCTGGACGGCGACGTAAACGGCCACAAGTTCAGCGTGTCCGGCGAGG
GCGAGGGCGATGCCACCTACGGCAAGCTGACCCTGAAGTTCATCTGCACCACCGGCAAGCTGCCCGTGCC
CTGGCCCACCCTCGTGACCACCCTGACCTACGGCGTGCAGTGCTTCAGCCGCTACCCCGACCACATGAAG
CAGCACGACTTCTTCAAGTCCGCCATGCCCGAAGGCTACGTCCAGGAGCGCACCATCTTCTTCAAGGACG
ACGGCAACTACAAGACCCGCGCCGAGGTGAAGTTCGAGGGCGACACCCTGGTGAACCGCATCGAGCTGAA
GGGCATCGACTTCAAGGAGGACGGCAACATCCTGGGGCACAAGCTGGAGTACAACTACAACAGCCACAAC
GTCTATATCATGGCCGACAAGCAGAAGAACGGCATCAAGGTGAACTTCAAGATCCGCCACAACATCGAGG
ACGGCAGCGTGCAGCTCGCCGACCACTACCAGCAGAACACCCCCATCGGCGACGGCCCCGTGCTGCTGCC
CGACAACCACTACCTGAGCACCCAGTCCGCCCTGAGCAAAGACCCCAACGAGAAGCGCGATCACATGGTC
CTGCTGGAGTTCGTGACCGCCGCCGGGATCACTCTCGGCATGGACGAGCTGTACAAGTAGTCTAGAGTCG
ACCCGGGCGGCCGCAACTAACTTAAGCTAGCAACGGTTTCCCTCTAGCGGGATCAATTCCGCCCCCCCCC
CCTAACGTTACTGGCCGAAGCCGCTTGGAATAAGGCCGGTGTGCGTTTGTCTATATGTTATTTTCCACCA
TATTGCCGTCTTTTGGCAATGTGAGGGCCCGGAAACCTGGCCCTGTCTTCTTGACGAGCATTCCTAGGGG
TCTTTCCCCTCTCGCCAAAGGAATGCAAGGTCTGTTGAATGTCGTGAAGGAAGCAGTTCCTCTGGAAGCT
TCTTGAAGACAAACAACGTCTGTAGCGACCCTTTGCAGGCAGCGGAACCCCCCACCTGGCGACAGGTGCC
TCTGCGGCCAAAAGCCACGTGTATAAGATACACCTGCAAAGGCGGCACAACCCCAGTGCCACGTTGTGAG
TTGGATAGTTGTGGAAAGAGTCAAATGGCTCTCCTCAAGCGTATTCAACAAGGGGCTGAAGGATGCCCAG
AAGGTACCCCATTGTATGGGATCTGATCTGGGGCCTCGGTGCACATGCTTTACATGTGTTTAGTCGAGGT
TAAAAAAACGTCTAGGCCCCCCGAACCACGGGGACGTGGTTTTCCTTTGAAAAACACGATAATACCATGA
CCGAGTACAAGCCCACGGTGCGCCTCGCCACCCGCGACGACGTCCCCAGGGCCGTACGCACCCTCGCCGC
CGCGTTCGCCGACTACCCCGCCACGCGCCACACCGTCGATCCGGACCGCCACATCGAGCGGGTCACCGAG
CTGCAAGAACTCTTCCTCACGCGCGTCGGGCTCGACATCGGCAAGGTGTGGGTCGCGGACGACGGCGCCG
CGGTGGCGGTCTGGACCACGCCGGAGAGCGTCGAAGCGGGGGCGGTGTTCGCCGAGATCGGCCCGCGCAT
GGCCGAGTTGAGCGGTTCCCGGCTGGCCGCGCAGCAACAGATGGAAGGCCTCCTGGCGCCGCACCGGCCC
AAGGAGCCCGCGTGGTTCCTGGCCACCGTCGGCGTCTCGCCCGACCACCAGGGCAAGGGTCTGGGCAGCG
CCGTCGTGCTCCCCGGAGTGGAGGCGGCCGAGCGCGCCGGGGTGCCCGCCTTCCTGGAGACCTCCGCGCC
CCGCAACCTCCCCTTCTACGAGCGGCTCGGCTTCACCGTCACCGCCGACGTCGAGGTGCCCGAAGGACCG
CGCACCTGGTGCATGACCCGCAAGCCCGGTGCCTGAGAATTGGCAAGCTGCTTACATAGAACTCGCGGCG
ATTGGCATGCCGCCTTAAAATTTTTATTTTATTTTTTCTTTTCTTTTCCGAATCGGATTTTGTTTTTAAT
ATTTCAAAAAAAAAAAAAAAAAAAAAAAACGCGTCGAGGGGAATTAATTCTTGAAGACGAAAGGGCCAGG
TGGCACTTTTCGGGGAAATGTGCGCGGAACCCCTATTTGTTTATTTTTCTAAATACATTCAAATATGTAT
CCGCTCATGAGACAATAACCCTGATAAATGCTTCAATAATATTGAAAAAGGAAGAGTATGAGTATTCAAC
ATTTCCGTGTCGCCCTTATTCCCTTTTTTGCGGCATTTTGCCTTCCTGTTTTTGCTCACCCAGAAACGCT
GGTGAAAGTAAAAGATGCTGAAGATCAGTTGGGTGCACGAGTGGGTTACATCGAACTGGATCTCAACAGC
GGTAAGATCCTTGAGAGTTTTCGCCCCGAAGAACGTTTTCCAATGATGAGCACTTTTAAAGTTCTGCTAT
GTGGCGCGGTATTATCCCGTGTTGACGCCGGGCAAGAGCAACTCGGTCGCCGCATACACTATTCTCAGAA
TGACTTGGTTGAGTACTCACCAGTCACAGAAAAGCATCTTACGGATGGCATGACAGTAAGAGAATTATGC
AGTGCTGCCATAACCATGAGTGATAACACTGCGGCCAACTTACTTCTGACAACGATCGGAGGACCGAAGG
AGCTAACCGCTTTTTTGCACAACATGGGGGATCATGTAACTCGCCTTGATCGTTGGGAACCGGAGCTGAA
TGAAGCCATACCAAACGACGAGCGTGACACCACGATGCCTGTAGCAATGGCAACAACGTTGCGCAAACTA
TTAACTGGCGAACTACTTACTCTAGCTTCCCGGCAACAATTAATAGACTGGATGGAGGCGGATAAAGTTG
CAGGACCACTTCTGCGCTCGGCCCTTCCGGCTGGCTGGTTTATTGCTGATAAATCTGGAGCCGGTGAGCG
TGGGTCTCGCGGTATCATTGCAGCACTGGGGCCAGATGGTAAGCCCTCCCGTATCGTAGTTATCTACACG
ACGGGGAGTCAGGCAACTATGGATGAACGAAATAGACAGATCGCTGAGATAGGTGCCTCACTGATTAAGC
ATTGGTAACTGTCAGACCAAGTTTACTCATATATACTTTAGATTGATTTAAAACTTCATTTTTAATTTAA
AAGGATCTAGGTGAAGATCCTTTTTGATAATCTCATGACCA
Features (pLannotate 1.2.2; 8 found; start..end, strand, type, name):
     68..656     +  rep_origin     ori: high-copy-number ColE1/pMB1/pBR322/pUC origin of replication
    678..696     +  promoter       SP6 promoter: promoter for bacteriophage SP6 RNA polymerase
    740..8218    +  CDS            POLN_EEVVT: Experimental evidence at protein level: Swiss-Prot protein existence level 1. [RNA-directed RNA polymerase nsP4]: RNA dependent RNA polymerase (By similarity). Replicates genomic and antigenomic RNA by recognizing replications specific signals. The early replication complex formed by the polyproteins P123/P123' and nsP4 synthesizes minus-strand RNAs (By similarity). The late replication complex composed of fully processed nsP1-nsP4 is responsible for the production of genomic and subgenomic plus-strand RNAs (By similarity). From Venezuelan equine encephalitis virus (strain Trinidad donkey) (VE
   8301..9017    +  CDS            EGFP: EGFP is a basic (constitutively fluorescent) green fluorescent protein published in 1996, derived from Aequorea victoria. It is reported to be a rapidly-maturing weak dimer with moderate acid sensitivity.
   9093..9654    +  misc_feature   IRES: internal ribosome entry site (IRES) of the encephalomyocarditis virus (EMCV)
   9657..10256   +  CDS            PuroR: puromycin N-acetyltransferase; pac from Streptomyces alboniger; confers resistance to puromycin
  10453..10557   +  promoter       AmpR promoter: bla
  10558..11418   +  CDS            AmpR: β-lactamase; bla; confers resistance to ampicillin, carbenicillin, and related antibiotics
