[The description below was written by a language model from this plasmid's Addgene catalogue record and pLannotate feature annotations shown in this document.]
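Description:
SP6-VEE-GFP is an 11.5 kb plasmid that serves as a DNA template for producing a self-replicating Venezuelan equine encephalitis (VEE) virus RNA replicon that expresses EGFP in mammalian cells. It is built on the Sp6-VEE-IRES-puro backbone and is maintained in E. coli through a high-copy ColE1/pUC-type origin and an ampicillin resistance gene (β-lactamase with its own bla promoter).

A bacteriophage SP6 promoter sits immediately upstream of the viral sequence, so the replicon RNA can be made by in vitro transcription with SP6 RNA polymerase and then introduced into cells. The first and largest open reading frame encodes the VEE non-structural polyprotein (nsP1–nsP4, matching the Trinidad donkey strain), which includes the RNA-dependent RNA polymerase. Once translated, this replicase copies the incoming RNA through a minus-strand intermediate and generates both new genomic RNA and subgenomic plus-strand RNA. According to the catalogue entry, EGFP from Aequorea victoria, cloned between EcoRI and NotI sites, is driven by the viral 26S subgenomic promoter; this promoter is not annotated in the feature table. EGFP occupies the position normally held by the viral structural genes. Downstream of it, an EMCV IRES directs translation of puromycin N-acetyltransferase from the same subgenomic transcript, allowing puromycin selection of cells that retain the replicating RNA.

The construct provides a fluorescent readout of replicon delivery, persistence and expression, and comes from work using synthetic self-replicating RNA to generate human iPSCs. A T7-promoter version is the one for which an author-annotated map is available.
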