Addgene plasmid #58976: SP6-VEE-GFP
Purpose: expression of GFP using a self-replicating Venezuelan equine encephalitis (VEE) virus RNA replicon
Depositing lab: Steven Dowdy. Publication: Efficient generation of human iPSCs by a synthetic self-replicative RNA. Yoshioka N, Gros E, Li HR, Kumar S, Deacon DC, Maron C, Muotri AR, Chi NC, Fu XD, Yu BD, Dowdy SF. Cell Stem Cell. 2013 Aug 1;13(2):246-54. doi: 10.1016/j.stem.2013.06.001. PubMed 23910086.
Backbone
  Vector backbone: Sp6-VEE-IRES-puro (Addgene plasmid 58971)
  Backbone manufacturer: Dowdy lab
  Vector type: Mammalian Expression ; Venezuelan equine encephalitis (VEE) virus RNA replicon
  Selectable markers: Puromycin
Growth in bacteria
  Bacterial resistance: Ampicillin, 100 μg/mL
  Growth temperature: 37°C
  Growth strain: DH5alpha
  Copy number: Unknown
Gene/Insert
  Gene/Insert name: EGFP
  Species: Aequorea victoria
  Promoter: 26S subgenomic promoter
  Cloning method: Restriction Enzyme; 5′ cloning site EcoRI (not destroyed); 3′ cloning site Not I (not destroyed)
  Sequencing primers: 5′ N/A; 3′ pCDH-rev (GCATTCCTTTGGCGAGAG)
Terms and licenses: Academic/Nonprofit Terms; Industry Terms: Not Available to Industry
Depositor comments: For author-annotated map, please see T7-VEE-GFP (Addgene plasmid 58977).
How to cite: SP6-VEE-GFP was a gift from Steven Dowdy (Addgene plasmid # 58976 ; http://n2t.net/addgene:58976 ; RRID:Addgene_58976)
