>Addgene plasmid #58976 | SP6-VEE-GFP | addgene partial sequence | sequence record 93392 | pBR322ori-F 5'-GGGAAACGCCTGGTATCTTT-3'
TTTTGTGATGCTCGTCAGGGGGGCGGAGCCTATGGAAAAACGCCAGCAACGCGAGCTCGATTTAGGTGAC
ACTATAGATGGGCGGCGCATGAGAGAAGCCCAGACCAATTACCTACCCAAAATGGAGAAAGTTCACGTTG
ACATCGAGGAAGACAGCCCATTCCTCAGAGCTTTGCAGCGGAGCTTCCCGCAGTTTGAGGTAGAAGCCAA
GCAGGTCACTGATAATGACCATGCTAATGCCAGAGCGTTTTCGCATCTGGCTTCAAAACTGATCGAAACG
GAGGTGGACCCATCCGACACGATCCTTGACATTGGAAGTGCGCCCGCCCGCAGAATGTATTCTAAGCACA
AGTATCATTGTATCTGTCCGATGAGATGTGCGGAAGATCCGGACAGATTGTATAAGTATGCAACTAAGCT
GAAGAAAAACTGTAAGGAAATAACTGATAAGGAATTGGACAAGAAAATGAAGGAGCTGGCCGCCGTCATG
AGCGACCCTGACCTGGAAACTGAGACTATGTGCCTCCACGACGACGAGTCGTGTCGCTACGAAGGGCAAG
TCGCTGTTTACCAGGATGTATACGCGGTTGACGGACCGACAAGTCTCTATCACCAAGCCAATAAGGGAGT
TAGAGTCGCCTACTGGATAGGCTTTGACACCACCCCTTTTATGTTTAAGAACTTGGCTGGAGCATATCCA
TCATACTCTACCAACTGGGCCGACGAAACCGTGTTAACGGCTCGTAACATAGGCCTATGCAGCTCTGACG
TTATGGAGCGGTCACGTAGAGGGATGTCCATTCTTAGAAAGAAGTA
