>Addgene plasmid #58976 | SP6-VEE-GFP | addgene partial sequence | sequence record 93610 | EGFP-N 5'-CGTCGCCGTCCAGCTCGACCAG-3'
TTGCTCACCATGGTGGCGAATTGAATCGATGCTGAGGGCGCGCCCATATGCTAGACTTGGCGGACTAGAC
TATGTCGTAGTCCATTCAGGTTAGCCGTAGAGAGTTATAGGGGCCCCTCTCAGGTAGCTGAATGATTTAA
CACTGCTAGCTAGAGTAGTCATGGCCATAACTATGATGGAAGTTCCTACGGTTTCATACCTTGATTCTAC
TGCCTTGCACAGCTCTGAAAGAATACCCACTCGGTTCCAGCGTGTTGACTCTTCATGCAATGCCCTTCTC
CTGTCATCATCATGTTCATCGTCTGCTGCCAGAGGTTTGCCAAGCTTAAACAGCCTTTTTAGGGGGTCTG
CCACACGGCACGCTGTGCCGGTCACGGAGTCACACAAAATAAACCCTCCACAGAAATAAGGCGCTTTCTC
GCCCACCACAGCATCTATAATCTTGACTTCCATATTCAACCAGGTGGCGCACCTGTCTGCCATTAATTTG
TCCGATTTGACTCCTTTCACGATATTGTCATCTCCAATGAATGCTGCACATGGTGATCCGGTTAGCCGTT
CTCTCAACACTCTGCTTGCGATTACAATGTTAATGACCGTGTTCACAAACAGTGTGAGGAACATTCCAGA
TTTCATCATGGCTCCGAATTTAAATTTAGTTTTAGTGGGCAAATGTATTGATGAAAT
